>Addgene plasmid #212782 | pHyg-CUbo-yeGFP-His6 | addgene full sequence | sequence record 420582 | Addgene NGS Result
GAACGCGGCCGCCAGCTGAAGCTTCGTACGCTGCAGGTCGACGGGAGCGGAGCAGGTGCTGGTGCTGGTG
CTGGAGCAATTCTGGGAGTGCAGGTGGAAACCATCTCCCCAGGAGACGGGCGCACCTTCCCCAAGCGCGG
CCAGACCTGCGTGGTGCACTACACCGGGATGCTTGAAGATGGAAAGAAATTTGATTCCTCCCGGGACAGA
AACAAGCCCTTTAAGTTTATGCTAGGCAAGCAGGAGGTGATCCGAGGCTGGGAAGAAGGGGTTGCCCAGA
TGAGTGTGGGTCAGAGAGCCAAACTGACTATATCTCCAGATTATGCCTATGGTGCCACTGGGCACCCAGG
CATCATCCCACCACATGCCACTCTCGTCTTCGATGTGGAGCTTCTAAAACTGGAAGGGTCGACCGGTATC
CCTCCAGATCAACAAAGATTGATCTTTGCCGGTAAGCAGCTAGAAGACGGTAGAACGCTGTCTGATTACA
ACATTCAGAAGGAGTCCACCTTACATCTTGTGCTAAGGCTAAGAGGTGTTACTGGATCCGGAGCAGGTGC
TGGTGCTGGTGCTGGAGCAATTCTGTCTAAAGGTGAAGAATTATTCACTGGTGTTGTCCCAATTTTGGTT
GAATTAGATGGTGATGTTAATGGTCACAAATTTTCTGTCTCCGGTGAAGGTGAAGGTGATGCTACTTACG
GTAAATTGACCTTAAAATTTATTTGTACTACTGGTAAATTGCCAGTTCCATGGCCAACCTTAGTCACTAC
TTTCGGTTATGGTGTTCAATGTTTTGCGAGATACCCAGATCATATGAAACAACATGACTTTTTCAAGTCT
GCCATGCCAGAAGGTTATGTTCAAGAAAGAACTATTTTTTTCAAAGATGACGGTAACTACAAGACCAGAG
CTGAAGTCAAGTTTGAAGGTGATACCTTAGTTAATAGAATCGAATTAAAAGGTATTGATTTTAAAGAAGA
TGGTAACATTTTAGGTCACAAATTGGAATACAACTATAACTCTCACAATGTTTACATCATGGCTGACAAA
CAAAAGAATGGTATCAAAGTTAACTTCAAAATTAGACACAACATTGAAGATGGTTCTGTTCAATTAGCTG
ACCATTATCAACAAAATACTCCAATTGGTGATGGTCCAGTCTTGTTACCAGACAACCATTACTTATCCAC
TCAATCTGCCTTATCCAAAGATCCAAACGAAAAGAGAGACCACATGGTCTTGTTAGAATTTGTTACTGCT
GCTGGTATTACCCATGGTATGGATGAATTGTACAAAGGTTCTCACCACCACCACCACCACTAAGCGCGCC
AGATCTGTTTAGCTTGCCTCGTCCCCGCCGGGTCACCCGGCCAGCGACATGGAGGCCCAGAATACCCTCC
TTGACAGTCTTGACGTGCGCAGCTCAGGGGCATGATGTGACTGTCGCCCGTACATTTAGCCCATACATCC
CCATGTATAATCATTTGCATCCATACATTTTGATGGCCGCACGGCGCGAAGCAAAAATTACGGCTCCTCG
CTGCGGACCTGCGAGCAGGGAAACGCTCCCCTCACAGACGCGTTGAATTGTCCCCACGCCGCGCCCCTGT
AGAGAAATATAAAAGGTTAGGATTTGCCACTGAGGTTCTTCTTTCATATACTTCCTTTTAAAATCTTGCT
AGGATACAGTTCTCACATCACATCCGAACATAAACAACCATGGGTAAAAAGCCTGAACTCACCGCGACGT
CTGTCGAGAAGTTTCTGATCGAAAAGTTCGACAGCGTCTCCGACCTGATGCAGCTCTCGGAGGGCGAAGA
ATCTCGTGCTTTCAGCTTCGATGTAGGAGGGCGTGGATATGTCCTGCGGGTAAATAGCTGCGCCGATGGT
TTCTACAAAGATCGTTATGTTTATCGGCACTTTGCATCGGCCGCGCTCCCGATTCCGGAAGTGCTTGACA
TTGGGGAATTCAGCGAGAGCCTGACCTATTGCATCTCCCGCCGTGCACAGGGTGTCACGTTGCAAGACCT
GCCTGAAACCGAACTGCCCGCTGTTCTGCAGCCGGTCGCGGAGGCCATGGATGCGATCGCTGCGGCCGAT
CTTAGCCAGACGAGCGGGTTCGGCCCATTCGGACCGCAAGGAATCGGTCAATACACTACATGGCGTGATT
TCATATGCGCGATTGCTGATCCCCATGTGTATCACTGGCAAACTGTGATGGACGACACCGTCAGTGCGTC
CGTCGCGCAGGCTCTCGATGAGCTGATGCTTTGGGCCGAGGACTGCCCCGAAGTCCGGCACCTCGTGCAC
GCGGATTTCGGCTCCAACAATGTCCTGACGGACAATGGCCGCATAACAGCGGTCATTGACTGGAGCGAGG
CGATGTTCGGGGATTCCCAATACGAGGTCGCCAACATCTTCTTCTGGAGGCCGTGGTTGGCTTGTATGGA
GCAGCAGACGCGCTACTTCGAGCGGAGGCATCCGGAGCTTGCAGGATCGCCGCGGCTCCGGGCGTATATG
CTCCGCATTGGTCTTGACCAACTCTATCAGAGCTTGGTTGACGGCAATTTCGATGATGCAGCTTGGGCGC
AGGGTCGATGCGACGCAATCGTCCGATCCGGAGCCGGGACTGTCGGGCGTACACAAATCGCCCGCAGAAG
CGCGGCCGTCTGGACCGATGGCTGTGTAGAAGTACTCGCCGATAGTGGAAACCGACGCCCCAGCACTCGT
CCGAGGGCAAAGGAATAATCTCGAGTCATGTAATTAGTTATGTCACGCTTACATTCACGCCCTCCCCCCA
CATCCGCTCTAACCGAAAAGGAAGGAGTTAGACAACCTGAAGTCTAGGTCCCTATTTATTTTTTTATAGT
TATGTTAGTATTAAGAACGTTATTTATATTTCAAATTTTTCTTTTTTTTCTGTACAGACGCGTGTACGCA
TGTAACATTATACTGAAAACCTTGCTTGAGAAGGTTTTGGGACGCTCGAAGGCTTTAACGAGCTCGAATT
CATCGATGATATCAGATCCACTAGTGGCCTATGCGGCCGCGGATCTGCCGGTCTCCCTATAGTGAGTCGT
ATTAATTTCGATAAGCCAGGTTAACCTGCATTAATGAATCGGCCAACGCGCGGGGAGAGGCGGTTTGCGT
ATTGGGCGCTCTTCCGCTTCCTCGCTCACTGACTCGCTGCGCTCGGTCGTTCGGCTGCGGCGAGCGGTAT
CAGCTCACTCAAAGGCGGTAATACGGTTATCCACAGAATCAGGGGATAACGCAGGAAAGAACATGTGAGC
AAAAGGCCAGCAAAAGGCCAGGAACCGTAAAAAGGCCGCGTTGCTGGCGTTTTTCCATAGGCTCCGCCCC
CCTGACGAGCATCACAAAAATCGACGCTCAAGTCAGAGGTGGCGAAACCCGACAGGACTATAAAGATACC
AGGCGTTTCCCCCTGGAAGCTCCCTCGTGCGCTCTCCTGTTCCGACCCTGCCGCTTACCGGATACCTGTC
CGCCTTTCTCCCTTCGGGAAGCGTGGCGCTTTCTCATAGCTCACGCTGTAGGTATCTCAGTTCGGTGTAG
GTCGTTCGCTCCAAGCTGGGCTGTGTGCACGAACCCCCCGTTCAGCCCGACCGCTGCGCCTTATCCGGTA
ACTATCGTCTTGAGTCCAACCCGGTAAGACACGACTTATCGCCACTGGCAGCAGCCACTGGTAACAGGAT
TAGCAGAGCGAGGTATGTAGGCGGTGCTACAGAGTTCTTGAAGTGGTGGCCTAACTACGGCTACACTAGA
AGAACAGTATTTGGTATCTGCGCTCTGCTGAAGCCAGTTACCTTCGGAAAAAGAGTTGGTAGCTCTTGAT
CCGGCAAACAAACCACCGCTGGTAGCGGTGGTTTTTTTGTTTGCAAGCAGCAGATTACGCGCAGAAAAAA
AGGATCTCAAGAAGATCCTTTGATCTTTTCTACGGGGTCTGACGCTCAGTGGAACGAAAACTCACGTTAA
GGGATTTTGGTCATGAGATTATCAAAAAGGATCTTCACCTAGATCCTTTTAAATTAAAAATGAAGTTTTA
AATCAATCTAAAGTATATATGAGTAAACTTGGTCTGACAGTTACCAATGCTTAATCAGTGAGGCACCTAT
CTCAGCGATCTGTCTATTTCGTTCATCCATAGTTGCCTGACTCCCCGTCGTGTAGATAACTACGATACGG
GAGGGCTTACCATCTGGCCCCAGTGCTGCAATGATACCGCGAGACCCACGCTCACCGGCTCCAGATTTAT
CAGCAATAAACCAGCCAGCCGGAAGGGCCGAGCGCAGAAGTGGTCCTGCAACTTTATCCGCCTCCATCCA
GTCTATTAATTGTTGCCGGGAAGCTAGAGTAAGTAGTTCGCCAGTTAATAGTTTGCGCAACGTTGTTGCC
ATTGCTACAGGCATCGTGGTGTCACGCTCGTCGTTTGGTATGGCTTCATTCAGCTCCGGTTCCCAACGAT
CAAGGCGAGTTACATGATCCCCCATGTTGTGCAAAAAAGCGGTTAGCTCCTTCGGTCCTCCGATCGTTGT
CAGAAGTAAGTTGGCCGCAGTGTTATCACTCATGGTTATGGCAGCACTGCATAATTCTCTTACTGTCATG
CCATCCGTAAGATGCTTTTCTGTGACTGGTGAGTACTCAACCAAGTCATTCTGAGAATAGTGTATGCGGC
GACCGAGTTGCTCTTGCCCGGCGTCAATACGGGATAATACCGCGCCACATAGCAGAACTTTAAAAGTGCT
CATCATTGGAAAACGTTCTTCGGGGCGAAAACTCTCAAGGATCTTACCGCTGTTGAGATCCAGTTCGATG
TAACCCACTCGTGCACCCAACTGATCTTCAGCATCTTTTACTTTCACCAGCGTTTCTGGGTGAGCAAAAA
CAGGAAGGCAAAATGCCGCAAAAAAGGGAATAAGGGCGACACGGAAATGTTGAATACTCATACTCTTCCT
TTTTCAATATTATTGAAGCATTTATCAGGGTTATTGTCTCATGAGCGGATACATATTTGAATGTATTTAG
AAAAATAAACAAATAGGGGTTCCGCGCACATTTCCCCGAAAAGTGCCACCTGACGTCTAAGAAACCATTA
TTATCATGACATTAACCTATAAAAATAGGCGTATCACGAGGCCCTTTCGTCTCGCGCGTTTCGGTGATGA
CGGTGAAAACCTCTGACACATGCAGCTCCCGGAGACGGTCACAGCTTGTCTGTAAGCGGATGCCGGGAGC
AGACAAGCCCGTCAGGGCGCGTCAGCGGGTGTTGGCGGGTGTCGGGGCTGGCTTAACTATGCGGCATCAG
AGCAGATTGTACTGAGAGTGCACCATATGGACATATTGTCGTTAGAACGCGGCTACAATTAATACATAAC
CTTATGTATCATACACATACGATTTAGGTGACACTATA
Features (pLannotate 1.2.2; 14 found; start..end, strand, type, name):
     83..405     +  CDS            FKBP (fragment): human FK506-binding protein FKBP12
    415..538     +  CDS            ubiquitin (fragment): Saccharomyces cerevisiae ubiquitin
    580..1296    +  CDS            yEGFP: yEGFP is a fluorescent protein published in 1997.
   1303..1320    +  CDS            9xHis (fragment): 9xHis affinity tag
   1376..2750    +  gene           hphMX6 (fragment): yeast selectable marker conferring hygromycin resistance
   2802..2991    +  terminator     CYC1 terminator: S. cerevisiae CYC1; transcription terminator for CYC1
   3066..3084    -  promoter       T7 promoter: promoter for bacteriophage T7 RNA polymerase
   3106..3159    -  CDS            lacI (fragment): lac repressor; lacI; The lac repressor binds to the lac operator to inhibit transcription in E. coli. This inhibition can be relieved by adding lactose or isopropyl-β-D-thiogalactopyranoside (IPTG).
   3342..3930    -  rep_origin     ori: high-copy-number ColE1/pMB1/pBR322/pUC origin of replication
   4101..4961    -  CDS            AmpR: β-lactamase; bla; confers resistance to ampicillin, carbenicillin, and related antibiotics
   4962..5066    -  promoter       AmpR promoter: bla
   5161..5196    +  CDS            rop (fragment): Rop protein, which maintains plasmids at low copy number; rop
   5298..5349    +  misc_feature   bom (fragment): basis of mobility region from pBR322
   5412..2       +  promoter       SP6 promoter (across the origin): promoter for bacteriophage SP6 RNA polymerase
