[The description below was written by a language model from this plasmid's Addgene catalogue record and pLannotate feature annotations shown in this document.]
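Description:
pHyg-CUbo-yeGFP-His6 is a pYM-series template plasmid for PCR-based C-terminal tagging of genes in budding yeast. It is catalogued as an empty backbone with no gene insert. It is not designed to be maintained in yeast: the annotated features include no yeast replication origin or centromere. It serves instead as a PCR template from which a tag-plus-marker cassette is amplified and integrated at the 3' end of a chromosomal open reading frame by homologous recombination. In E. coli it is propagated as a high-copy plasmid through a ColE1/pUC-type origin, with ampicillin selection from the β-lactamase gene and its bla promoter. The short lacI, rop and bom fragments are backbone remnants, and SP6 and T7 promoters flank the cassette region.

The tagging module reads in one direction. An FKBP12-derived segment comes first, followed by a fragment of S. cerevisiae ubiquitin; these two presumably make up the "CUbo" element. Next come yeast-enhanced GFP (yEGFP) and a histidine tag, which the annotation software matches to a 9xHis fragment but which is six residues long, consistent with the His6 in the name. Downstream lies the hphMX6 hygromycin-resistance marker, used to select yeast integrants, and then a CYC1 terminator. Because the tag is fused in frame to the target gene, expression comes from that gene's own promoter.

The associated publication describes Ubiquiton, an inducible, linkage-specific polyubiquitylation tool. The record itself does not explain how CUbo functions in that system. The FKBP domain suggests chemically induced dimerisation, but this is an inference. The GFP allows fluorescence detection of the tagged protein, and the His6 tag allows its affinity purification.
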