Addgene plasmid #212782: pHyg-CUbo-yeGFP-His6
Purpose: (Empty Backbone) C-terminal PCR-based tagging with CUbo-yeGFP-His6 in budding yeast with HygR selection
Depositing lab: Helle Ulrich. Depositing organization: Institut fuer Molekulare Biologie (IMB Mainz). Publication: Ubiquiton-An inducible, linkage-specific polyubiquitylation tool. Renz C, Asimaki E, Meister C, Albanese V, Petriukov K, Krapoth NC, Wegmann S, Wollscheid HP, Wong RP, Fulzele A, Chen JX, Leon S, Ulrich HD. Mol Cell. 2024 Jan 18;84(2):386-400.e11. doi: 10.1016/j.molcel.2023.11.016. Epub 2023 Dec 15. PubMed 38103558.
Backbone
  Vector backbone: pYM
  Vector type: PCR-based tagging
  Selectable markers: Hygromycin
Growth in bacteria
  Bacterial resistance: Ampicillin, 100 μg/mL
  Growth temperature: 37°C
  Growth strain: Top10
  Copy number: High Copy
Gene/Insert
  Gene/Insert name: None
Terms and licenses: Academic/Nonprofit Terms; Industry Terms: Not Available to Industry
Depositor comments: pHU5269
How to cite: pHyg-CUbo-yeGFP-His6 was a gift from Helle Ulrich (Addgene plasmid # 212782 ; http://n2t.net/addgene:212782 ; RRID:Addgene_212782)
